Addgene plasmid #15489: L1-S542P
Depositing lab: Vance Lemmon. Depositing organization: Case Western Reserve University. Publication: Pathological missense mutations of neural cell adhesion molecule L1 affect neurite outgrowth and branching on an L1 substrate. Cheng L, Lemmon V. Mol Cell Neurosci. 2004 Dec . 27(4):522-30. 10.1016/j.mcn.2004.08.005 PubMed 15555929.
Backbone
  Vector backbone: pcDNA3
  Backbone size w/o insert (bp): 5450
  Vector type: Bacterial Expression
Growth in bacteria
  Bacterial resistance: Ampicillin, 100 μg/mL
  Growth temperature: 37°C
  Growth strain: DH5alpha
  Copy number: High Copy
Gene/Insert
  Gene/Insert name: L1-S542P (alt name: L1 point mutation)
  Species: H. sapiens (human)
  Insert size (bp): 3700
  Mutation: Serine 542 changed to Proline
  Entrez Gene: L1CAM (a.k.a. CAML1, CD171, HSAS, HSAS1, HYCX, MASA, MIC5, N-CAM-L1, N-CAML1, NCAM-L1, S10, SPG1)
  Cloning method: Restriction Enzyme; 5′ cloning site EcoRI (not destroyed); 3′ cloning site EcoRI (not destroyed)
  Sequencing primers: 5′ T7; 3′ SP6
Terms and licenses: Academic/Nonprofit Terms; Industry Terms: Not Available to Industry
How to cite: L1-S542P was a gift from Vance Lemmon (Addgene plasmid # 15489 ; http://n2t.net/addgene:15489 ; RRID:Addgene_15489)
