[The description below was written by a language model from this plasmid's Addgene catalogue record.]
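Description:
L1-S542P is a pcDNA3-based plasmid carrying a human L1CAM (neural cell adhesion molecule L1) cDNA of about 3.7 kb in which serine 542 has been changed to proline. The insert sits in a roughly 5.45 kb backbone and was cloned as an EcoRI fragment, with the site retained at both ends, so orientation depends on the isolate chosen rather than being fixed by the cloning strategy. It is flanked by the T7 and SP6 primer sites used for sequencing. The plasmid is maintained at high copy number in E. coli under ampicillin selection.

The catalogue lists the vector type as bacterial expression, but pcDNA3 is generally known as a mammalian expression vector. It normally drives inserts from the CMV immediate-early promoter, terminates them with a polyadenylation signal, and carries a neomycin resistance cassette for G418 selection in mammalian cells. No feature table accompanies this record, so these elements are inferred from the backbone name rather than confirmed for this construct, and no epitope tag or reporter is recorded.

The associated publication concerns pathological missense mutations of L1 and their effects on neurite outgrowth and branching on an L1 substrate. S542P therefore appears to be one of a set of disease-associated point mutants. The construct is suited to expressing this mutant L1 in cultured cells, so that its adhesion and neurite growth behaviour can be compared with wild-type L1.
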