>Addgene plasmid #15489 | L1-S542P | addgene partial sequence | sequence record 22170 | 15489 with CMV-F
TCTCTGGCTACTAGAGAACCCACTGCTTACTGGCTTATCGAAATTAATACGACTCACTATAGGGAGACCC
AAGCTTGGTACCGAGCTCGGATCCACTAGTAACGGCCGCCAGTGTGCTGGAATTCCGGCGCCGGGAAAGA
TGGTCGTGGCGCTGCGGTACGTGTGGCCTCTCCTCCTCTGCAGCCCCTGCCTGCTTATCCAGATCCCCGA
GGAATATGAAGGACACCATGTGATGGAGCCACCTGTCATCACGGAACAGTCTCCACGGCGCCTGGTTGTC
TTCCCCACAGATGACATCAGCCTCAAGTGTGAGGCCAGTGGCAAGCCCGAAGTGCAGTTCCGCTGGACGA
GGGATGGTGTCCACTTCAAACCCAAGGAAGAGCTGGGTGTGACCGTGTACCAGTCGCCCCACTCTGGCTC
CTTCACCATCACGGGCAACAACAGCAACTTTGCTCAGAGGTTCCAGGGCATCTACCGCTGCTTTGCCAGC
AATAAGCTGGGCACCGCCATGTCCCATGAGATCCGGCTCATGGCCGAGGGTGCCCCCAAGTGGCCAAAGG
AGACAGTGAAGCCCGTGGAGGTGGAGGAAGGGGAGTCAGTGGTTCTGCCTTGCAACCCTCCCCCAAGTGC
AGAGCCTCTCCGGATCTACTGGATGAACAGCAAGATCTTGCACATCAAGCAGGACGAGCGGGTGA
