>Addgene plasmid #15489 | L1-S542P | addgene partial sequence | sequence record 22171 | 15489 with BGHrev
GGGCCCTCTAGATGCATGCTCGAGCGGCCGCCAGTGTGATGGATATCTGCAGAATTCCGGATCTGCCCAA
GCTGGGGCAGAGCAGCGTGTGCCCAGGAAGGGGTGCAGCTGGGTTTTGGCAATAAAGTGGGGACCGGGTG
GTAGGAAGGGGATCCGAGGCAGCAAGTTCTCCTCTGCCCCAACTCCAGCCTCCCATGGGCCTGCTGGAGA
GGGAGGGGCCTGGATCCCAAGGCCAGGGGCACAGCATCTCCTGTCCTGGACTCCACTATTCTAGGGCCAC
GGCAGGGTTGATGGGGGAAGTGGCCCCTGAGCTGTCATTGCCCCCTGCCGCCTCCTTCTCCTTCTTGCCA
CTGTACTGGCCAATGAACGAACCATCCTCGTTGAACTGAACATCCACGCTGCCCCCATAATCGGCCAGGC
TGTCGTCACTGCCCAGGGGCTTGATGTCCCCGTTGAGCGATGGCTGGCTGCTGCCAAAGGCCTTCTCCTC
GTTGTCACTCTCCAGGGACCTGTACTCGCCGAAGGTCTCATCTTTCATCGGTCGGGCCTCAGAGTCCACC
TGGGTGTCCTCCTTATCCTTCACTGAGTATTTGCCGCCCTTGCTGCGCTTGATGAAGCAGAGGATGAGCA
GGACGAGGAGCANGAGGATGATGGCACTCACAAAGCCGATGAACCAGCCCTCAGTGGCGAAGCCAGCAGG
AGGGAACCTCACGCGGCCTGTGCCATTGGTCTT
